Addgene plasmid #208959: Polymerase variant click editor (CE1) - pCMV-T7-PCV2-nCas9-ePhi29 (LM2993)
Purpose: A variant CE1 construct with ePhi29 DNA polymerase (-exo), expressed from CMV or T7 promoters.
Depositing lab: Benjamin Kleinstiver. Depositing organization: Massachusetts General Hospital. Publication: Click editing enables programmable genome writing using DNA polymerases and HUH endonucleases. Ferreira da Silva J, Tou CJ, King EM, Eller ML, Rufino-Ramos D, Ma L, Cromwell CR, Metovic J, Benning FMC, Chao LH, Eichler FS, Kleinstiver BP. Nat Biotechnol. 2024 Jul 22. doi: 10.1038/s41587-024-02324-x. PubMed 39039307.
Backbone
  Vector backbone: pCMV-T7-SpCas9-P2A-EGFP (RTW3027)
  Vector type: Mammalian Expression, CRISPR ; in vitro transcription; T7 promoter
Growth in bacteria
  Bacterial resistance: Ampicillin, 100 μg/mL
  Growth temperature: 37°C
  Growth strain: DH5alpha
  Copy number: High Copy
Gene/Insert
  Gene/Insert name: PCV2-XTEN-nSpCas9-BPNLS-ePhi29-BPNLS (alt name: LM2993)
  Species: Synthetic
  Mutation: nSpCas9(H840A); ePhi29(-exo)(D169A;M8R/V51A/M97T/G197D/E221K/Q497P/K512E/F526L)
  Promoter: CMV and T7
  Tag / fusion protein: BPNLS (C terminal on insert)
  Cloning method: Gibson Cloning
  Sequencing primers: 5′ oBK6928-CCAAGTCTCCACCCCATTGACG; 3′ oBK219-GGGAGTGGCACCTTCCAGGGTC
Terms and licenses: Academic/Nonprofit Terms; Industry Terms: Not Available to Industry
Depositor comments: Please visit https://doi.org/10.1101/2023.09.12.557440 for bioRxiv preprint.
How to cite: Polymerase variant click editor (CE1) - pCMV-T7-PCV2-nCas9-ePhi29 (LM2993) was a gift from Benjamin Kleinstiver (Addgene plasmid # 208959 ; http://n2t.net/addgene:208959 ; RRID:Addgene_208959)
