[The description below was written by a language model from this plasmid's Addgene catalogue record and pLannotate feature annotations shown in this document.]
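Description:
pCMV-T7-PCV2-nCas9-ePhi29 (LM2993) is a 9.8 kb mammalian expression and in vitro transcription plasmid encoding a polymerase-variant version of the CE1 "click editor". It was built by Gibson cloning into the pCMV-T7-SpCas9-P2A-EGFP backbone, although no P2A-EGFP reporter appears in the annotated features. It is maintained in E. coli through a high-copy ColE1/pUC-type origin and selected with ampicillin via the β-lactamase gene. Short remnants of lac regulatory elements, an SV40 promoter fragment and a pBR322 bom fragment are backbone leftovers with no stated role, and there is no mammalian selection marker.

The payload is a single synthetic fusion reading frame placed downstream of the CMV enhancer/promoter and a T7 promoter, and terminated by the bGH polyadenylation signal. This allows expression after transfection of mammalian cells or production of mRNA with T7 RNA polymerase. From N to C terminus, the fusion consists of a fragment of the porcine circovirus 2 Rep protein, an XTEN linker, the SpCas9 H840A nickase, a bipartite NLS, an engineered Phi29 DNA polymerase and a second bipartite NLS. The PCV2 Rep domain is an HUH endonuclease that cleaves a specific single-stranded DNA motif and becomes covalently attached to it, so it can tether a DNA oligonucleotide template to the editor. The Phi29 polymerase, a processive strand-displacing enzyme, carries the D169A exonuclease-inactivating substitution along with eight further substitutions (M8R, V51A, M97T, G197D, E221K, Q497P, K512E, F526L). In click editing, the nickase exposes a genomic 3′ end that the polymerase extends using the tethered template to write programmed changes. This construct serves to test ePhi29 as an alternative polymerase in that architecture; guide RNA and template DNA must be supplied separately.
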