Features (pLannotate 1.2.2; 18 found; start..end, strand, type, name):
    132..335     +  promoter       CMV promoter: human cytomegalovirus (CMV) immediate early promoter
    377..395     +  promoter       T7 promoter: promoter for bacteriophage T7 RNA polymerase
    415..786     +  CDS            Rep (fragment): REP_PCV2 - Experimental evidence at protein level: Swiss-Prot protein existence level 1. Essential for the replication of viral ssDNA. The closed circular ssDNA genome is first converted to a superhelical dsDNA. Rep and/or Rep' binds a specific hairpin at the genome origin of replication. Introduces an endonucleolytic nick within the conserved sequence 5'-AGTATTAC-3' in the intergenic region of the genome, thereby initiating the rolling circle replication (RCR). Following cleavage, binds covalently to the 5'-phosphate of DNA as a tyrosyl ester. The cleavage gives rise to a free 3'-OH that serv
    832..2433    +  CDS            Cas9(N): N-terminal portion of Streptococcus pyogenes Cas9 (Zetsche et al., 2015)
   2434..4928    +  CDS            Cas9(C) (fragment): C-terminal portion of Streptococcus pyogenes Cas9 (Zetsche et al., 2015)
   5038..6756    +  CDS            2: DPOL_BPPH2 - Experimental evidence at protein level: Swiss-Prot protein existence level 1. Polymerase responsible for protein-primed viral DNA replication by strand displacement with high processivity and fidelity (PubMed:3863101) (PubMed:2498321). To start replication, the DNA polymerase forms a heterodimer with a free primer terminal protein (TP), recognizes the replication origins at both 5' ends of the linear chromosome, and initiates replication using as primer the OH-group of Ser-232 of the TP (PubMed:22210885). This polymerase possesses three enzymatic activities: DNA synthesis (polymer
   6877..7101    +  polyA_signal   bGH poly(A) signal: bovine growth hormone polyadenylation signal
   7105..7126    +  promoter       SV40 promoter (fragment): SV40 enhancer and early promoter
   7131..7147    +  misc_feature   MCS (fragment): pBluescript multiple cloning site
   7196..7212    -  protein_bind   lac operator: The lac repressor binds to the lac operator to inhibit transcription in E. coli. This inhibition can be relieved by adding lactose or isopropyl-β-D-thiogalactopyranoside (IPTG). lac repressor encoded by lacI
   7220..7250    -  promoter       lac promoter: promoter for the E. coli lac operon
   7265..7286    -  protein_bind   CAP binding site: CAP binding activates transcription in the presence of cAMP. E. coli catabolite activator protein
   7299..7391    -  CDS            lacI (fragment): lac repressor; lacI; The lac repressor binds to the lac operator to inhibit transcription in E. coli. This inhibition can be relieved by adding lactose or isopropyl-β-D-thiogalactopyranoside (IPTG).
   7574..8162    -  rep_origin     ori: high-copy-number ColE1/pMB1/pBR322/pUC origin of replication
   8333..9193    -  CDS            AmpR: β-lactamase; bla; confers resistance to ampicillin, carbenicillin, and related antibiotics
   9194..9298    -  promoter       AmpR promoter: bla
   9369..9413    -  misc_feature   bom (fragment): basis of mobility region from pBR322
   9568..131     +  enhancer       CMV enhancer (across the origin): human cytomegalovirus immediate early enhancer
>Addgene plasmid #208959 | Polymerase variant click editor (CE1) - pCMV-T7-PCV2-nCas9-ePhi29 (LM2993) | addgene full sequence | sequence record 415785 | Addgene NGS Result
ATATGCCAAGTACGCCCCCTATTGACGTCAATGACGGTAAATGGCCCGCCTGGCATTATGCCCAGTACAT
GACCTTATGGGACTTTCCTACTTGGCAGTACATCTACGTATTAGTCATCGCTATTACCATGGTGATGCGG
TTTTGGCAGTACATCAATGGGCGTGGATAGCGGTTTGACTCACGGGGATTTCCAAGTCTCCACCCCATTG
ACGTCAATGGGAGTTTGTTTTGGCACCAAAATCAACGGGACTTTCCAAAATGTCGTAACAACTCCGCCCC
ATTGACGCAAATGGGCGGTAGGCGTGTACGGTGGGAGGTCTATATAAGCAGAGCTGGTTTAGTGAACCGT
CAGATCCGCTAGAGATCCGCGGCCGCTAATACGACTCACTATAGGGAGAGCCGCCACCATGAGCCCATCT
AAGAAAAACGGCAGAAGCGGACCTCAACCTCACAAGCGGTGGGTCTTTACCCTGAACAACCCCAGCGAAG
ATGAGAGAAAGAAGATCCGGGACCTGCCTATCAGCCTGTTCGACTACTTCATCGTGGGCGAGGAAGGAAA
TGAGGAAGGCCGGACCCCCCACCTGCAGGGCTTCGCCAACTTCGTGAAAAAGCAGACCTTCAACAAGGTG
AAGTGGTACCTGGGCGCTAGATGCCACATCGAGAAGGCCAAGGGCACCGACCAGCAGAACAAAGAGTACT
GCAGCAAGGAAGGCAATCTGCTGATGGAATGTGGCGCCCCTAGATCCCAGGGACAGAGAAGCGGAGGCTC
TAGCGGCTCCGAGACACCCGGCACATCTGAGTCCGCCACCCCTGAGAGCAGCGGCGGCAGCGACAAGAAG
TACAGCATCGGCCTGGACATCGGCACCAACTCTGTGGGCTGGGCCGTGATCACCGACGAGTACAAGGTGC
CCAGCAAGAAATTCAAGGTGCTGGGCAACACCGACCGGCACAGCATCAAGAAGAACCTGATCGGAGCCCT
GCTGTTCGACAGCGGCGAAACAGCCGAGGCCACCCGGCTGAAGAGAACCGCCAGAAGAAGATACACCAGA
CGGAAGAACCGGATCTGCTATCTGCAAGAGATCTTCAGCAACGAGATGGCCAAGGTGGACGACAGCTTCT
TCCACAGACTGGAAGAGTCCTTCCTGGTGGAAGAGGATAAGAAGCACGAGCGGCACCCCATCTTCGGCAA
CATCGTGGACGAGGTGGCCTACCACGAGAAGTACCCCACCATCTACCACCTGAGAAAGAAACTGGTGGAC
AGCACCGACAAGGCCGACCTGCGGCTGATCTATCTGGCCCTGGCCCACATGATCAAGTTCCGGGGCCACT
TCCTGATCGAGGGCGACCTGAACCCCGACAACAGCGACGTGGACAAGCTGTTCATCCAGCTGGTGCAGAC
CTACAACCAGCTGTTCGAGGAAAACCCCATCAACGCCAGCGGCGTGGACGCCAAGGCCATCCTGTCTGCC
AGACTGAGCAAGAGCAGACGGCTGGAAAATCTGATCGCCCAGCTGCCCGGCGAGAAGAAGAATGGCCTGT
TCGGAAACCTGATTGCCCTGAGCCTGGGCCTGACCCCCAACTTCAAGAGCAACTTCGACCTGGCCGAGGA
TGCCAAACTGCAGCTGAGCAAGGACACCTACGACGACGACCTGGACAACCTGCTGGCCCAGATCGGCGAC
CAGTACGCCGACCTGTTTCTGGCCGCCAAGAACCTGTCCGACGCCATCCTGCTGAGCGACATCCTGAGAG
TGAACACCGAGATCACCAAGGCCCCCCTGAGCGCCTCTATGATCAAGAGATACGACGAGCACCACCAGGA
CCTGACCCTGCTGAAAGCTCTCGTGCGGCAGCAGCTGCCTGAGAAGTACAAAGAGATTTTCTTCGACCAG
AGCAAGAACGGCTACGCCGGCTACATTGACGGCGGAGCCAGCCAGGAAGAGTTCTACAAGTTCATCAAGC
CCATCCTGGAAAAGATGGACGGCACCGAGGAACTGCTCGTGAAGCTGAACAGAGAGGACCTGCTGCGGAA
GCAGCGGACCTTCGACAACGGCAGCATCCCCCACCAGATCCACCTGGGAGAGCTGCACGCCATTCTGCGG
CGGCAGGAAGATTTTTACCCATTCCTGAAGGACAACCGGGAAAAGATCGAGAAGATCCTGACCTTCCGCA
TCCCCTACTACGTGGGCCCTCTGGCCAGGGGAAACAGCAGATTCGCCTGGATGACCAGAAAGAGCGAGGA
AACCATCACCCCCTGGAACTTCGAGGAAGTGGTGGACAAGGGCGCTTCCGCCCAGAGCTTCATCGAGCGG
ATGACCAACTTCGATAAGAACCTGCCCAACGAGAAGGTGCTGCCCAAGCACAGCCTGCTGTACGAGTACT
TCACCGTGTATAACGAGCTGACCAAAGTGAAATACGTGACCGAGGGAATGAGAAAGCCCGCCTTCCTGAG
CGGCGAGCAGAAAAAGGCCATCGTGGACCTGCTGTTCAAGACCAACCGGAAAGTGACCGTGAAGCAGCTG
AAAGAGGACTACTTCAAGAAAATCGAGTGCTTCGACTCCGTGGAAATCTCCGGCGTGGAAGATCGGTTCA
ACGCCTCCCTGGGCACATACCACGATCTGCTGAAAATTATCAAGGACAAGGACTTCCTGGACAATGAGGA
AAACGAGGACATTCTGGAAGATATCGTGCTGACCCTGACACTGTTTGAGGACAGAGAGATGATCGAGGAA
CGGCTGAAAACCTATGCCCACCTGTTCGACGACAAAGTGATGAAGCAGCTGAAGCGGCGGAGATACACCG
GCTGGGGCAGGCTGAGCCGGAAGCTGATCAACGGCATCCGGGACAAGCAGTCCGGCAAGACAATCCTGGA
TTTCCTGAAGTCCGACGGCTTCGCCAACAGAAACTTCATGCAGCTGATCCACGACGACAGCCTGACCTTT
AAAGAGGACATCCAGAAAGCCCAGGTGTCCGGCCAGGGCGATAGCCTGCACGAGCACATTGCCAATCTGG
CCGGCAGCCCCGCCATTAAGAAGGGCATCCTGCAGACAGTGAAGGTGGTGGACGAGCTCGTGAAAGTGAT
GGGCCGGCACAAGCCCGAGAACATCGTGATCGAAATGGCCAGAGAGAACCAGACCACCCAGAAGGGACAG
AAGAACAGCCGCGAGAGAATGAAGCGGATCGAAGAGGGCATCAAAGAGCTGGGCAGCCAGATCCTGAAAG
AACACCCCGTGGAAAACACCCAGCTGCAGAACGAGAAGCTGTACCTGTACTACCTGCAGAATGGGCGGGA
TATGTACGTGGACCAGGAACTGGACATCAACCGGCTGTCCGACTACGATGTGGACGCTATCGTGCCTCAG
AGCTTTCTGAAGGACGACTCCATCGACAACAAGGTGCTGACCAGAAGCGACAAGAACCGGGGCAAGAGCG
ACAACGTGCCCTCCGAAGAGGTCGTGAAGAAGATGAAGAACTACTGGCGGCAGCTGCTGAACGCCAAGCT
GATTACCCAGAGAAAGTTCGACAATCTGACCAAGGCCGAGAGAGGCGGCCTGAGCGAACTGGATAAGGCC
GGCTTCATCAAGAGACAGCTGGTGGAAACCCGGCAGATCACAAAGCACGTGGCACAGATCCTGGACTCCC
GGATGAACACTAAGTACGACGAGAATGACAAGCTGATCCGGGAAGTGAAAGTGATCACCCTGAAGTCCAA
GCTGGTGTCCGATTTCCGGAAGGATTTCCAGTTTTACAAAGTGCGCGAGATCAACAACTACCACCACGCC
CACGACGCCTACCTGAACGCCGTCGTGGGAACCGCCCTGATCAAAAAGTACCCTAAGCTGGAAAGCGAGT
TCGTGTACGGCGACTACAAGGTGTACGACGTGCGGAAGATGATCGCCAAGAGCGAGCAGGAAATCGGCAA
GGCTACCGCCAAGTACTTCTTCTACAGCAACATCATGAACTTTTTCAAGACCGAGATTACCCTGGCCAAC
GGCGAGATCCGGAAGCGGCCTCTGATCGAGACAAACGGCGAAACCGGGGAGATCGTGTGGGATAAGGGCC
GGGATTTTGCCACCGTGCGGAAAGTGCTGAGCATGCCCCAAGTGAATATCGTGAAAAAGACCGAGGTGCA
GACAGGCGGCTTCAGCAAAGAGTCTATCCTGCCCAAGAGGAACAGCGATAAGCTGATCGCCAGAAAGAAG
GACTGGGACCCTAAGAAGTACGGCGGCTTCGACAGCCCCACCGTGGCCTATTCTGTGCTGGTGGTGGCCA
AAGTGGAAAAGGGCAAGTCCAAGAAACTGAAGAGTGTGAAAGAGCTGCTGGGGATCACCATCATGGAAAG
AAGCAGCTTCGAGAAGAATCCCATCGACTTTCTGGAAGCCAAGGGCTACAAAGAAGTGAAAAAGGACCTG
ATCATCAAGCTGCCTAAGTACTCCCTGTTCGAGCTGGAAAACGGCCGGAAGAGAATGCTGGCCTCTGCCG
GCGAACTGCAGAAGGGAAACGAACTGGCCCTGCCCTCCAAATATGTGAACTTCCTGTACCTGGCCAGCCA
CTATGAGAAGCTGAAGGGCTCCCCCGAGGATAATGAGCAGAAACAGCTGTTTGTGGAACAGCACAAGCAC
TACCTGGACGAGATCATCGAGCAGATCAGCGAGTTCTCCAAGAGAGTGATCCTGGCCGACGCTAATCTGG
ACAAAGTGCTGTCCGCCTACAACAAGCACCGGGATAAGCCCATCAGAGAGCAGGCCGAGAATATCATCCA
CCTGTTTACCCTGACCAATCTGGGAGCCCCTGCCGCCTTCAAGTACTTTGACACCACCATCGACCGGAAG
AGGTACACCAGCACCAAAGAGGTGCTGGACGCCACCCTGATCCACCAGAGCATCACCGGCCTGTACGAGA
CACGGATCGACCTGTCTCAGCTGGGAGGTGACTCCGGCGGAAGCTCTGGTGGCAGCAAGCGGACCGCCGA
CGGCTCTGAATTCGAGAGCCCTAAGAAGAAAAGAAAGGTGAGCGGAGGCTCTAGCGGCGGAAGCAAGCAC
ATGCCTAGAAAGAGATACAGCTGCGACTTCGAGACAACAACCAAGGTCGAGGACTGCAGAGTGTGGGCTT
ACGGATATATGAATATCGAGGACCACTCTGAGTACAAGATCGGAAATAGCCTGGATGAGTTTATGGCCTG
GGCCCTGAAAGTGCAGGCCGACCTGTACTTCCACAACCTGAAATTCGACGGCGCCTTCATCATTAACTGG
CTGGAACGGAACGGCTTTAAGTGGTCCGCCGATGGACTGCCAAACACCTACAACACCATCATCAGCAGAA
CCGGCCAGTGGTACATGATCGACATCTGCCTGGGCTACAAGGGCAAAAGAAAGATCCATACCGTGATCTA
CGACAGCCTGAAGAAACTGCCTTTCCCCGTGAAGAAGATCGCTAAAGACTTCAAGCTGACAGTGCTGAAG
GGCGACATTGATTACCACAAGGAAAGACCTGTGGGATACAAGATCACACCTGAGGAATATGCCTACATCA
AGAACGCCATCCAGATCATCGCCGAGGCCCTGCTGATCCAGTTCAAGCAGGGCCTGGACCGGATGACCGC
TGGCAGCGACAGCCTCAAAGACTTCAAGGACATTATCACCACTAAGAAGTTCAAAAAGGTGTTCCCAACA
CTGTCTCTTGGACTGGACAAGAAGGTGCGGTACGCCTATAGAGGCGGCTTTACCTGGCTGAACGACAGAT
TCAAGGAAAAGGAAATCGGCGAGGGCATGGTGTTTGACGTGAACTCCCTCTACCCTGCCCAGATGTACAG
CCGGCTGCTGCCCTATGGCGAGCCTATCGTGTTTGAGGGCAAGTACGTGTGGGATGAAGATTACCCCCTG
CACATCCAGCACATCCGGTGCGAGTTCGAGCTGAAGGAGGGCTACATCCCAACAATCCAAATCAAACGGA
GCAGATTCTACAAGGGCAACGAGTACCTGAAAAGCAGCGGCGGCGAAATCGCCGATCTGTGGCTGAGCAA
TGTGGACCTGGAACTGATGAAGGAACACTACGACCTGTACAACGTGGAATACATCAGCGGCCTGAAGTTT
AAGGCCACAACCGGCCTGTTCAAAGACTTCATCGATAAGTGGACCTACATCAAAACAACCAGCGAGGGCG
CTATCAAGCAGCTGGCCAAGCTGATGCTGAATTCTCTGTACGGCAAGTTCGCCAGCAACCCTGATGTCAC
AGGCAAGGTGCCCTACCTGAAGGAAAACGGCGCCCTGGGCTTCAGACTGGGCGAGGAAGAAACCAAGGAC
CCTGTGTACACCCCTATGGGTGTTTTCATCACCGCCTGGGCCAGATACACCACCATCACCGCCGCTCAGG
CTTGTTACGATAGAATCATCTATTGTGATACCGACTCTATCCACCTGACCGGGACCGAGATCCCCGACGT
GATCAAGGATATTGTGGACCCCAAGAAACTGGGCTACTGGGCCCACGAGTCCACCTTCAAGCGGGCCAAG
TACCTGAGACCCAAGACCTACATCCAGGACATCTACATGAAAGAAGTGGACGGCGAGCTCGTGGAAGGCA
GCCCCGACGACTACACAGACATCAAGCTGAGCGTGAAGTGCGCCGGCATGACCGATAAGATCAAAAAGGA
GGTGACATTTGAGAACTTCAAGGTGGGATTCAGCCGCAAGATGAAACCTAAGCCTGTTCAAGTGCCTGGC
GGTGTTGTGCTGGTGGATGACACCTTCACAATCAAGTCTGGCGGCTCAAAAAGAACCGCCGACGGCAGCG
AATTCGAGTCTCCCAAGAAGAAGAGGAAAGTCTGACCGGTCATCATCACCATCACCATTGAGTTTAAACC
CGCTGATCAGCCTCGACTGTGCCTTCTAGTTGCCAGCCATCTGTTGTTTGCCCCTCCCCCGTGCCTTCCT
TGACCCTGGAAGGTGCCACTCCCACTGTCCTTTCCTAATAAAATGAGGAAATTGCATCGCATTGTCTGAG
TAGGTGTCATTCTATTCTGGGGGGTGGGGTGGGGCAGGACAGCAAGGGGGAGGATTGGGAAGACAATAGC
AGGCATGCTGGGGATGCGGTGGGCTCTATGGCTTCTGAGGCGGAAAGAACCAGCTGGGGCTCGATACCGT
CGACCTCTAGCTAGAGCTTGGCGTAATCATGGTCATAGCTGTTTCCTGTGTGAAATTGTTATCCGCTCAC
AATTCCACACAACATACGAGCCGGAAGCATAAAGTGTAAAGCCTAGGGTGCCTAATGAGTGAGCTAACTC
ACATTAATTGCGTTGCGCTCACTGCCCGCTTTCCAGTCGGGAAACCTGTCGTGCCAGCTGCATTAATGAA
TCGGCCAACGCGCGGGGAGAGGCGGTTTGCGTATTGGGCGCTCTTCCGCTTCCTCGCTCACTGACTCGCT
GCGCTCGGTCGTTCGGCTGCGGCGAGCGGTATCAGCTCACTCAAAGGCGGTAATACGGTTATCCACAGAA
TCAGGGGATAACGCAGGAAAGAACATGTGAGCAAAAGGCCAGCAAAAGGCCAGGAACCGTAAAAAGGCCG
CGTTGCTGGCGTTTTTCCATAGGCTCCGCCCCCCTGACGAGCATCACAAAAATCGACGCTCAAGTCAGAG
GTGGCGAAACCCGACAGGACTATAAAGATACCAGGCGTTTCCCCCTGGAAGCTCCCTCGTGCGCTCTCCT
GTTCCGACCCTGCCGCTTACCGGATACCTGTCCGCCTTTCTCCCTTCGGGAAGCGTGGCGCTTTCTCATA
GCTCACGCTGTAGGTATCTCAGTTCGGTGTAGGTCGTTCGCTCCAAGCTGGGCTGTGTGCACGAACCCCC
CGTTCAGCCCGACCGCTGCGCCTTATCCGGTAACTATCGTCTTGAGTCCAACCCGGTAAGACACGACTTA
TCGCCACTGGCAGCAGCCACTGGTAACAGGATTAGCAGAGCGAGGTATGTAGGCGGTGCTACAGAGTTCT
TGAAGTGGTGGCCTAACTACGGCTACACTAGAAGAACAGTATTTGGTATCTGCGCTCTGCTGAAGCCAGT
TACCTTCGGAAAAAGAGTTGGTAGCTCTTGATCCGGCAAACAAACCACCGCTGGTAGCGGTGGTTTTTTT
GTTTGCAAGCAGCAGATTACGCGCAGAAAAAAAGGATCTCAAGAAGATCCTTTGATCTTTTCTACGGGGT
CTGACGCTCAGTGGAACGAAAACTCACGTTAAGGGATTTTGGTCATGAGATTATCAAAAAGGATCTTCAC
CTAGATCCTTTTAAATTAAAAATGAAGTTTTAAATCAATCTAAAGTATATATGAGTAAACTTGGTCTGAC
AGTTACCAATGCTTAATCAGTGAGGCACCTATCTCAGCGATCTGTCTATTTCGTTCATCCATAGTTGCCT
GACTCCCCGTCGTGTAGATAACTACGATACGGGAGGGCTTACCATCTGGCCCCAGTGCTGCAATGATACC
GCGCGAACCACGCTCACCGGCTCCAGATTTATCAGCAATAAACCAGCCAGCCGGAAGGGCCGAGCGCAGA
AGTGGTCCTGCAACTTTATCCGCCTCCATCCAGTCTATTAATTGTTGCCGGGAAGCTAGAGTAAGTAGTT
CGCCAGTTAATAGTTTGCGCAACGTTGTTGCCATTGCTACAGGCATCGTGGTGTCACGCTCGTCGTTTGG
TATGGCTTCATTCAGCTCCGGTTCCCAACGATCAAGGCGAGTTACATGATCCCCCATGTTGTGCAAAAAA
GCGGTTAGCTCCTTCGGTCCTCCGATCGTTGTCAGAAGTAAGTTGGCCGCAGTGTTATCACTCATGGTTA
TGGCAGCACTGCATAATTCTCTTACTGTCATGCCATCCGTAAGATGCTTTTCTGTGACTGGTGAGTACTC
AACCAAGTCATTCTGAGAATAGTGTATGCGGCGACCGAGTTGCTCTTGCCCGGCGTCAATACGGGATAAT
ACCGCGCCACATAGCAGAACTTTAAAAGTGCTCATCATTGGAAAACGTTCTTCGGGGCGAAAACTCTCAA
GGATCTTACCGCTGTTGAGATCCAGTTCGATGTAACCCACTCGTGCACCCAACTGATCTTCAGCATCTTT
TACTTTCACCAGCGTTTCTGGGTGAGCAAAAACAGGAAGGCAAAATGCCGCAAAAAAGGGAATAAGGGCG
ACACGGAAATGTTGAATACTCATACTCTTCCTTTTTCAATATTATTGAAGCATTTATCAGGGTTATTGTC
TCATGAGCGGATACATATTTGAATGTATTTAGAAAAATAAACAAATAGGGGTTCCGCGCACATTTCCCCG
AAAAGTGCCACCTGACGTCGACGGATCGGGAGATCGATCTCCCGATCCCCTAGGGTCGACTCTCAGTACA
ATCTGCTCTGATGCCGCATAGTTAAGCCAGTATCTGCTCCCTGCTTGTGTGTTGGAGGTCGCTGAGTAGT
GCGCGAGCAAAATTTAAGCTACAACAAGGCAAGGCTTGACCGACAATTGCATGAAGAATCTGCTTAGGGT
TAGGCGTTTTGCGCTGCTTCGCGATGTACGGGCCAGATATACGCGTTGACATTGATTATTGACTAGTTAT
TAATAGTAATCAATTACGGGGTCATTAGTTCATAGCCCATATATGGAGTTCCGCGTTACATAACTTACGG
TAAATGGCCCGCCTGGCTGACCGCCCAACGACCCCCGCCCATTGACGTCAATAATGACGTATGTTCCCAT
AGTAACGCCAATAGGGACTTTCCATTGACGTCAATGGGTGGAGTATTTACGGTAAACTGCCCACTTGGCA
GTACATCAAGTGTATC
